Addgene plasmid #219676: pInsert-PhoCl-RER
Purpose: Caging at cytosolic C-ter of POI: mScarletCD4-PhoCl-RER in pTREtight2
Depositing lab: Helge Ewers. Publication: An optogenetic method for the controlled release of single molecules. Kashyap P, Bertelli S, Cao F, Kostritskaia Y, Blank F, Srikanth NA, Schlack-Leigers C, Saleppico R, Bierhuizen D, Lu X, Nickel W, Campbell RE, Plested AJR, Stauber T, Taylor MJ, Ewers H. Nat Methods. 2024 Mar 8. doi: 10.1038/s41592-024-02204-x. PubMed 38459384.
Backbone
  Vector backbone: pTREtight2
  Vector type: Mammalian Expression
Growth in bacteria
  Bacterial resistance: Ampicillin, 100 μg/mL
  Growth temperature: 37°C
  Growth strain: DH5alpha
  Copy number: High Copy
Gene/Insert
  Gene/Insert name: CD4mScarlet-PhoCl-RER
  Promoter: TRE
  Tag / fusion protein: mScarlet and PhoCl
  Cloning method: Gibson Cloning
  Sequencing primers: 5′ T7; 3′ T7 Term
Terms and licenses: Academic/Nonprofit Terms; Industry Terms
Depositor comments: PhoCl2c-RER can be cut out with HindIII and put in the desired vector with the POI. can be done easily with gibson cloning in one step. All the plasmids with pTRE vectors have the POI under tetracycline promoter and hence when transfected needs to be transfected with another plasmid, rtTA3(Sara knows) in the presence of doxycycline. or it can be transfected in cells stably expressing the tetracycline-on transactivator (rtTA3). rtTA3 is the transactivator that binds with doxycycline and sits at the promoter for initiation of transcription. While cloning please make sure you include signal peptide in the beginning if needed. This depends on the specific POI.
How to cite: pInsert-PhoCl-RER was a gift from Helge Ewers (Addgene plasmid # 219676 ; http://n2t.net/addgene:219676 ; RRID:Addgene_219676)
