[The description below was written by a language model from this plasmid's Addgene catalogue record and pLannotate feature annotations shown in this document.]
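Description:
pInsert-PhoCl-RER is a mammalian expression plasmid built on the pTREtight2 backbone. It is propagated in E. coli as a high-copy plasmid through a ColE1/pUC-type origin and selected with ampicillin via the bla gene. Short lacI, rop, CAP-site and lac promoter annotations are remnants of the cloning-vector backbone and are not part of the payload.

Expression is driven by the tight TRE promoter, which consists of seven tet operators upstream of a minimal CMV promoter. It spans the sequence origin and is followed by an MCS fragment. The single open reading frame runs in this order: the red fluorescent protein mScarlet, a short fragment of human CD4, PhoCl, and full-length human RER1. An SV40 polyadenylation signal terminates the transcript. PhoCl is annotated by homology as mMaple and scleFP1 fragments, and the depositor refers to it as PhoCl2c. PhoCl is a photocleavable protein, and RER1 is annotated as acting in the retrieval of ER membrane proteins from the early Golgi. Placing PhoCl-RER at the cytosolic C-terminus of the protein of interest therefore "cages" it, and illumination should sever the link and release the mScarlet-CD4 model cargo. This fits the associated work on optogenetically controlled release of single molecules.

Because the promoter is tetracycline-responsive, the plasmid must be co-transfected with an rtTA3 transactivator plasmid, or used in cells stably expressing rtTA3, with doxycycline present. The depositor notes that the PhoCl-RER module can be excised with HindIII and moved by Gibson assembly onto another protein of interest, adding a signal peptide where that protein requires one.
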