Features (pLannotate 1.2.2; 16 found; start..end, strand, type, name):
      8..39      +  misc_feature   MCS (fragment): pUC18/19 multiple cloning site
    125..820     +  CDS            mScarlet: mScarlet is a basic (constitutively fluorescent) red fluorescent protein published in 2016, derived from synthetic construct. It has moderate acid sensitivity.
    872..982     +  CDS            CD4 (fragment): CD4_HUMAN - Experimental evidence at protein level: Swiss-Prot protein existence level 1. (Microbial infection) Primary receptor for human immunodeficiency virus-1 (HIV-1) (PubMed:2214026, PubMed:16331979, PubMed:9641677, PubMed:12089508). Down-regulated by HIV-1 Vpu (PubMed:17346169). Acts as a receptor for Human Herpes virus 7/HHV-7 (PubMed:7909607). From Homo sapiens (Human).
   1001..1462    +  CDS            mMaple (fragment): mMaple is a photoconvertible green fluorescent protein published in 2012, derived from Clavularia sp.. It has high acid sensitivity.
   1508..1723    +  CDS            scleFP1 (fragment): scleFP1 is a fluorescent protein published in 2009, derived from Scleractinia sp. Lizard Island 38.
   1754..2341    +  CDS            RER1: RER1_HUMAN - Experimental evidence at protein level: Swiss-Prot protein existence level 1. Involved in the retrieval of endoplasmic reticulum membrane proteins from the early Golgi compartment. From Homo sapiens (Human).
   2396..2479    +  CDS            large T antigen (fragment): large T antigen from SV40 (simian virus 40)
   2502..2583    +  polyA_signal   SV40 poly(A) signal: SV40 polyadenylation signal
   2702..2737    -  CDS            rop (fragment): Rop protein, which maintains plasmids at low copy number; rop
   2832..2936    +  promoter       AmpR promoter: bla
   2937..3797    +  CDS            AmpR: β-lactamase; bla; confers resistance to ampicillin, carbenicillin, and related antibiotics
   3968..4556    +  rep_origin     ori: high-copy-number ColE1/pMB1/pBR322/pUC origin of replication
   4739..4831    +  CDS            lacI (fragment): lac repressor; lacI; The lac repressor binds to the lac operator to inhibit transcription in E. coli. This inhibition can be relieved by adding lactose or isopropyl-β-D-thiogalactopyranoside (IPTG).
   4844..4865    +  protein_bind   CAP binding site: CAP binding activates transcription in the presence of cAMP. E. coli catabolite activator protein
   4880..4910    +  promoter       lac promoter: promoter for the E. coli lac operon
   4919..3       +  promoter       tight TRE promoter (across the origin): Tet-responsive promoter PTight, consisting of seven tet operator sequences followed by the minimal CMV promoter
>Addgene plasmid #219676 | pInsert-PhoCl-RER | addgene full sequence | sequence record 436396 | Addgene NGS Result
GCCTGGAGAATTCGAGCTCGGTACCCGGGGATCCTCTAGTCAGCTGACGCGTGCTAGCGGATCCATGTGG
CCTCTTGTTGCTGCTCTGCTGCTGGGCTCTGCCTGTTGTGGATCTGCCGGCTCCATGGTGTCTAAGGGCG
AAGCCGTGATCAAAGAATTCATGCGGTTCAAGGTGCACATGGAAGGCAGCATGAACGGCCACGAGTTCGA
GATCGAAGGCGAAGGCGAGGGCAGACCTTATGAGGGAACACAGACCGCCAAGCTGAAAGTGACCAAAGGC
GGCCCTCTGCCTTTCAGCTGGGACATTCTGAGCCCTCAGTTTATGTACGGCAGCCGGGCCTTCACAAAGC
ACCCTGCCGATATTCCCGACTACTACAAGCAGAGCTTCCCCGAGGGCTTCAAGTGGGAGAGAGTGATGAA
CTTCGAGGACGGCGGAGCCGTGACCGTGACACAGGATACAAGCCTGGAAGATGGCACCCTGATCTACAAA
GTGAAGCTGCGGGGCACCAACTTTCCACCTGATGGCCCCGTGATGCAGAAAAAGACCATGGGCTGGGAAG
CCAGCACCGAGAGACTGTATCCTGAGGATGGCGTGCTGAAGGGCGACATCAAGATGGCCCTGAGACTGAA
GGATGGCGGCAGATACCTGGCCGACTTCAAGACCACCTACAAGGCCAAGAAACCCGTGCAGATGCCTGGC
GCCTACAACGTGGACAGAAAGCTGGACATCACCAGCCACAACGAGGACTACACCGTGGTGGAACAGTACG
AGCGGAGCGAAGGCAGACACTCTACAGGCGGAATGGACGAGCTGTACAAGCCCGATAGAAAGGCCGCCGT
GTCTCACTGGCAGCAAGGATCTGGCCTCGAGAGCACACCTGTGCAGCCTATGGCTCTGATTGTGCTTGGC
GGAGTGGCTGGCCTGCTGCTGTTTATCGGCCTGGGCATCTTCTTTTGCGTGCGGTGCAGACACAGAAGAA
GAGGCAGCGGCAAGCTTGTCATACCCGACTACTTCAAGCAGAGCTTCCCCGAGGGCTACAGCTGGGAGAG
ATCCATGACATACGAGGACGGCGGCATCTGTATCGCCACCAACGACATCACCATGGAAGGCGACAGCTTC
ATCAACAAGATCCACTTTCAGGGCACGAACTTCCCTCCAAACGGCCCCGTGATGCAGAAGAGAACAGTTG
GCTGGGAAGCCAGCACCGAGAAGATGTACGAGCGAGATGGCGTGCTGAAGGGCGACGTGAAAATGAAGCT
GCTGCTGAAAGGCGGCGGACACTACAGAGGCGACTACCGGACCACCTACAAAGTGAAGCAGAAACCCGTG
AAGCTGCCCGACTGCCACTTCGTGGATCACCGGATCGAGATCCTGAGCCACGACAAGGACTACAACAAAG
TCAAGCTGTACGAGCACGCCGTGGCCAAGACCTCCACCGATTCTATGGACGAGCTGTACAAAGGCGGCAG
CGGCGGCATGGTGTCTAAGGGCGAAGAGACAATCACCAGCGTGATCAAGCCCGACATGAAGAACAAGCTG
CGGATGGAAGGCAACGTGAACGGCCACGCCTTTGTGATCGAAGGCGAAGGCAGCGGCAAGCCCTTTGAGG
GCATCCAGACCATCGACCTGGAAGTGAAAGAAGGCGCCCCTCTGCCTTTCGCCTACGACATTCTGACCAC
CGCCTTCCACTACGGCAACCGGGTGTTCACAAAGTACCCTAGAGGCGGAGGCGGCACAGGATCTGGCCCG
CGGATGTCTGAAGGCGATTCTGTGGGAGAGTCTGTGCACGGCAAGCCTAGCGTGGTGTACCGGTTCTTTA
CCCGGCTGGGCCAGATCTACCAGAGCTGGCTGGATAAGAGCACCCCTTACACCGCCGTCAGATGGGTTGT
GACACTGGGCCTGAGCTTCGTGTACATGATCCGGGTGTACCTGCTGCAAGGCTGGTACATCGTGACATAC
GCCCTGGGAATCTACCACCTGAACCTGTTCATTGCCTTTCTGTCTCCCAAGGTGGACCCCAGCCTGATGG
AAGATTCCGACGATGGACCTAGCCTGCCTACCAAGCAGAACGAGGAATTCAGACCCTTCATCCGGCGGCT
GCCCGAGTTCAAATTTTGGCACGCCGCCACCAAGGGCATCCTGGTTGCTATGGTCTGCACCTTCTTCGAC
GCCTTCAACGTGCCCGTGTTCTGGCCCATCCTGGTCATGTACTTCATCATGCTGTTCTGTATCACCATGA
AGCGCCAGATCAAGCACATGATCAAGTACCGCTACATCCCCTTCACACACGGCAAGAGGCGGTACAGAGG
CAAAGAGGATGCCGGAAAAGCCTTCGCCAGCTAATCTAGAGCTAGCGCGGCCGCATCGATAAGCTTGTCG
ACGATATCTCTAGAGGATCATAATCAGCCATACCACATTTGTAGAGGTTTTACTTGCTTTAAAAAACCTC
CCACACCTCCCCCTGAACCTGAAACATAAAATGAATGCAATTGTTGTTGTTAACTTGTTTATTGCAGCTT
ATAATGGTTACAAATAAAGCAATAGCATCACAAATTTCACAAATAAAGCATTTTTTTCACTGCCTCGAGA
GTTAAGCCAGCCCCGACACCCGCCAACACCCGCTGACGCGCCCTGACGGGCTTGTCTGCTCCCGGCATCC
GCTTACAGACAAGCTGTGACCGTCTCCGGGAGCTGCATGTGTCAGAGGTTTTCACCGTCATCACCGAAAC
GCGCGAGACGAAAGGGCCTCGTGATACGCCTATTTTTATAGGTTAATGTCATGATAATAATGGTTTCTTA
GACGTCAGGTGGCACTTTTCGGGGAAATGTGCGCGGAACCCCTATTTGTTTATTTTTCTAAATACATTCA
AATATGTATCCGCTCATGAGACAATAACCCTGATAAATGCTTCAATAATATTGAAAAAGGAAGAGTATGA
GTATTCAACATTTCCGTGTCGCCCTTATTCCCTTTTTTGCGGCATTTTGCCTTCCTGTTTTTGCTCACCC
AGAAACGCTGGTGAAAGTAAAAGATGCTGAAGATCAGTTGGGTGCACGAGTGGGTTACATCGAACTGGAT
CTCAACAGCGGTAAGATCCTTGAGAGTTTTCGCCCCGAAGAACGTTTTCCAATGATGAGCACTTTTAAAG
TTCTGCTATGTGGCGCGGTATTATCCCGTATTGACGCCGGGCAAGAGCAACTCGGTCGCCGCATACACTA
TTCTCAGAATGACTTGGTTGAGTACTCACCAGTCACAGAAAAGCATCTTACGGATGGCATGACAGTAAGA
GAATTATGCAGTGCTGCCATAACCATGAGTGATAACACTGCGGCCAACTTACTTCTGACAACGATCGGAG
GACCGAAGGAGCTAACCGCTTTTTTGCACAACATGGGGGATCATGTAACTCGCCTTGATCGTTGGGAACC
GGAGCTGAATGAAGCCATACCAAACGACGAGCGTGACACCACGATGCCTGTAGCAATGGCAACAACGTTG
CGCAAACTATTAACTGGCGAACTACTTACTCTAGCTTCCCGGCAACAATTAATAGACTGGATGGAGGCGG
ATAAAGTTGCAGGACCACTTCTGCGCTCGGCCCTTCCGGCTGGCTGGTTTATTGCTGATAAATCTGGAGC
CGGTGAGCGTGGGTCTCGCGGTATCATTGCAGCACTGGGGCCAGATGGTAAGCCCTCCCGTATCGTAGTT
ATCTACACGACGGGGAGTCAGGCAACTATGGATGAACGAAATAGACAGATCGCTGAGATAGGTGCCTCAC
TGATTAAGCATTGGTAACTGTCAGACCAAGTTTACTCATATATACTTTAGATTGATTTAAAACTTCATTT
TTAATTTAAAAGGATCTAGGTGAAGATCCTTTTTGATAATCTCATGACCAAAATCCCTTAACGTGAGTTT
TCGTTCCACTGAGCGTCAGACCCCGTAGAAAAGATCAAAGGATCTTCTTGAGATCCTTTTTTTCTGCGCG
TAATCTGCTGCTTGCAAACAAAAAAACCACCGCTACCAGCGGTGGTTTGTTTGCCGGATCAAGAGCTACC
AACTCTTTTTCCGAAGGTAACTGGCTTCAGCAGAGCGCAGATACCAAATACTGTTCTTCTAGTGTAGCCG
TAGTTAGGCCACCACTTCAAGAACTCTGTAGCACCGCCTACATACCTCGCTCTGCTAATCCTGTTACCAG
TGGCTGCTGCCAGTGGCGATAAGTCGTGTCTTACCGGGTTGGACTCAAGACGATAGTTACCGGATAAGGC
GCAGCGGTCGGGCTGAACGGGGGGTTCGTGCACACAGCCCAGCTTGGAGCGAACGACCTACACCGAACTG
AGATACCTACAGCGTGAGCTATGAGAAAGCGCCACGCTTCCCGAAGGGAGAAAGGCGGACAGGTATCCGG
TAAGCGGCAGGGTCGGAACAGGAGAGCGCACGAGGGAGCTTCCAGGGGGAAACGCCTGGTATCTTTATAG
TCCTGTCGGGTTTCGCCACCTCTGACTTGAGCGTCGATTTTTGTGATGCTCGTCAGGGGGGCGGAGCCTA
TGGAAAAACGCCAGCAACGCGGCCTTTTTACGGTTCCTGGCCTTTTGCTGGCCTTTTGCTCACATGTTCT
TTCCTGCGTTATCCCCTGATTCTGTGGATAACCGTATTACCGCCTTTGAGTGAGCTGATACCGCTCGCCG
CAGCCGAACGACCGAGCGCAGCGAGTCAGTGAGCGAGGAAGCGGAAGAGCGCCCAATACGCAAACCGCCT
CTCCCCGCGCGTTGGCCGATTCATTAATGCAGCTGGCACGACAGGTTTCCCGACTGGAAAGCGGGCAGTG
AGCGCAACGCAATTAATGTGAGTTAGCTCACTCATTAGGCACCCCAGGCTTTACACTTTATGCTTCCGGC
TCGTATGTTGTGTGGCTCGAGTTTACTCCCTATCAGTGATAGAGAACGTATGTCGAGTTTACTCCCTATC
AGTGATAGAGAACGATGTCGAGTTTACTCCCTATCAGTGATAGAGAACGTATGTCGAGTTTACTCCCTAT
CAGTGATAGAGAACGTATGTCGAGTTTACTCCCTATCAGTGATAGAGAACGTATGTCGAGTTTATCCCTA
TCAGTGATAGAGAACGTATGTCGAGTTTACTCCCTATCAGTGATAGAGAACGTATGTCGAGGTAGGCGTG
TACGGTGGGAGGCCTATATAAGCAGAGCTCGTTTAGTGAACCGTCAGATC
